>Addgene plasmid #47683 | 12XCSL-DsRedExpressDL | addgene full sequence | sequence record 457418 | Addgene NGS Result
CAGCTGGCACGACAGGTTTCCCGACTGGAAAGCGGGCAGTGAGCGCAACGCAATTAATGTGAGTTAGCTC
ACTCATTAGGCACCCCAGGCTTTACACTTTATGCTTCCGGCTCGTATGTTGTGTGGAATTGTGAGCGGAT
AACAATTTCACACAGGAAACAGCTATGACATGATTACGAATTCGAGCTCGGTACCCTTAAGATACATTGA
TGAGTTTGGACAAACCACAACTAGAATGCAGTGAAAAAAATGCTTTATTTGTGAAATTTGTGATGCTATT
GCTTTATTTGTAACCATTATAAGCTGCAATAAACAAGTTAACAACAACAATTGCATTCATTTTATGTTTC
AGGTTCAGGGGGAGGTGTGGGAGGTTTTTTAAAGCAAGTAAAACCTCTACAAATGTGGTATGGCTGATTA
TGATCTAGAGTCGCGGCCGCCTACACATTGATCCTAGCAGAAGCACAGGCTGCAGGGTGACGGTCCATCC
CGCTCTCCTGGGCACAAGACATGGGCAGCGTGCCATCATCCTGCGCCGCCACCGCCGGCGGGAAGCCATG
GCTGATATCACTAGTCAGGAACAGGTGGTGGCGGCCCTCGGCGCGCTCGTACTGCTCCACGATGGTGTAG
TCCTCGTTGTGGGAGGTGATGTCCAGCTTGGAGTCCACGTAGTAGTAGCCGGGCAGCTGCACGGGCTTCT
TGGCCATGTAGATGGACTTGAACTCCACCAGGTAGTGGCCGCCGTCCTTCAGCTTCAGGGCCTTGTGGAT
CTCGCCCTTCAGCACGCCGTCGCGGGGGTACAGGCGCTCGGTGGAGGCCTCCCAGCCCATAGTCTTCTTC
TGCATTACGGGGCCGTCGGAGGGGAAGTTCACGCCGATGAACTTCACCTTGTAGATGAAGGAGCCGTCCT
GCAGGGAGGAGTCCTGGGTCACGGTCACCACGCCGCCGTCCTCGAAGTTCATCACGCGCTCCCACTTGAA
GCCCTCGGGGAAGGACAGCTTCTTGTAGTCGGGGATGTCGGCGGGGTGCTTCACGTACACCTTGGAGCCG
TACTGGAACTGGGGGGACAGGATGTCCCAGGCGAAGGGCAGGGGGCCGCCCTTGGTCACCTTCAGCTTGG
CGGTCTGGGTGCCCTCGTAGGGGCGGCCCTCGCCCTCGCCCTCGATCTCGAACTCGTGGCCGTTCACGGA
GCCCTCCATGCGCACCTTGAAGCGCATGAACTCCTTGATGACGTCCTCGGAGGAGGCCATGGTGGCGACC
GGTGGATCCCGGGCCCGCGGTACCGTCGACTGCAGAATTCGAAGCTTGAGCTCGAGGGATTGCAAGTAAA
CACAGTTGTGTCAAAAGCAAGTGTAAGCAGAAGCTGAAGTGATCTGCCTTTTATGCCCAAGATGCATACA
GTGGATCTACTATTTTCCCACGGTGCCCTTCCGCCCATTTTCCCACGAGTCGGGATCTACTATTTTCCCA
CGGTGCCCTTCCGCCCATTTTCCCACGAGTCGGGATCTACTATTTTCCCACGGTGCCCTTCCGCCCATTT
TCCCATGAGTCGGGATCTACTATTTTCCCACGGTGCCCTTCCGCCCATTTTCCCACGAGTCGGGATCTAC
TATTTTCCCACGGTGCCCTTCCGCCCATTTTCCCACGAGTCGGGATCTACTATTTTCCCACGGTGCCCTT
CCGCCCATTTTCCCATGAGTCGGGATCCTCTAGAGTCGACCTGCAGGCATGCAAGCTTGGCACTGGCCGT
CGTTTTACAACGTCGTGACTGGGAAAACCCTGGCGTTACCCAACTTAATCGCCTTGCAGCACATCCCCCT
TTCGCCAGCTGGCGTAATAGCGAAGAGGCCCGCACCGATCGCCCTTCCCAACAGTTGCGCAGCCTGAATG
GCGAATGGCGCCTGATGCGGTATTTTCTCCTTACGCATCTGTGCGGTATTTCACACCGCATAGGCCTCGT
GATACGCCTATTTTTATAGGTTAATGTCATGATAATAATGGTTTCTTAGACGTCAGGTGGCACTTTTCGG
GGAAATGTGCGCGGAACCCCTATTTGTTTATTTTTCTAAATACATTCAAATATGTATCCGCTCATGAGAC
AATAACCCTGATAAATGCTTCAATAATATTGAAAAAGGAAGAGTATGAGTATTCAACATTTCCGTGTCGC
CCTTATTCCCTTTTTTGCGGCATTTTGCCTTCCTGTTTTTGCTCACCCAGAAACGCTGGTGAAAGTAAAA
GATGCTGAAGATCAGTTGGGTGCACGAGTGGGTTACATCGAACTGGATCTCAACAGCGGTAAGATCCTTG
AGAGTTTTCGCCCCGAAGAACGTTTTCCAATGATGAGCACTTTTAAAGTTCTGCTATGTGGCGCGGTATT
ATCCCGTATTGACGCCGGGCAAGAGCAACTCGGTCGCCGCATACACTATTCTCAGAATGACTTGGTTGAG
TACTCACCAGTCACAGAAAAGCATCTTACGGATGGCATGACAGTAAGAGAATTATGCAGTGCTGCCATAA
CCATGAGTGATAACACTGCGGCCAACTTACTTCTGACAACGATCGGAGGACCGAAGGAGCTAACCGCTTT
TTTGCACAACATGGGGGATCATGTAACTCGCCTTGATCGTTGGGAACCGGAGCTGAATGAAGCCATACCA
AACGACGAGCGTGACACCACGATGCCTGTAGCAATGGCAACAACGTTGCGCAAACTATTAACTGGCGAAC
TACTTACTCTAGCTTCCCGGCAACAATTAATAGACTGGATGGAGGCGGATAAAGTTGCAGGACCACTTCT
GCGCTCGGCCCTTCCGGCTGGCTGGTTTATTGCTGATAAATCTGGAGCCGGTGAGCGTGGGTCTCGCGGT
ATCATTGCAGCACTGGGGCCAGATGGTAAGCCCTCCCGTATCGTAGTTATCTACACGACGGGGAGTCAGG
CAACTATGGATGAACGAAATAGACAGATCGCTGAGATAGGTGCCTCACTGATTAAGCATTGGTAACTGTC
AGACCAAGTTTACTCATATATACTTTAGATTGATTTAAAACTTCATTTTTAATTTAAAAGGATCTAGGTG
AAGATCCTTTTTGATAATCTCATGACCAAAATCCCTTAACGTGAGTTTTCGTTCCACTGAGCGTCAGACC
CCGTAGAAAAGATCAAAGGATCTTCTTGAGATCCTTTTTTTCTGCGCGTAATCTGCTGCTTGCAAACAAA
AAAACCACCGCTACCAGCGGTGGTTTGTTTGCCGGATCAAGAGCTACCAACTCTTTTTCCGAAGGTAACT
GGCTTCAGCAGAGCGCAGATACCAAATACTGTTCTTCTAGTGTAGCCGTAGTTAGGCCACCACTTCAAGA
ACTCTGTAGCACCGCCTACATACCTCGCTCTGCTAATCCTGTTACCAGTGGCTGCTGCCAGTGGCGATAA
GTCGTGTCTTACCGGGTTGGACTCAAGACGATAGTTACCGGATAAGGCGCAGCGGTCGGGCTGAACGGGG
GGTTCGTGCACACAGCCCAGCTTGGAGCGAACGACCTACACCGAACTGAGATACCTACAGCGTGAGCTAT
GAGAAAGCGCCACGCTTCCCGAAGGGAGAAAGGCGGACAGGTATCCGGTAAGCGGCAGGGTCGGAACAGG
AGAGCGCACGAGGGAGCTTCCAGGGGGAAACGCCTGGTATCTTTATAGTCCTGTCGGGTTTCGCCACCTC
TGACTTGAGCGTCGATTTTTGTGATGCTCGTCAGGGGGGCGGAGCCTATGGAAAAACGCCAGCAACGCGG
CCTTTTTACGGTTCCTGGCCTTTTGCTGGCCTTTTGCTCACATGTTCTTTCCTGCGTTATCCCCTGATTC
TGTGGATAACCGTATTACCGCCTTTGAGTGAGCTGATACCGCTCGCCGCAGCCGAACGACCGAGCGCAGC
GAGTCAGTGAGCGAGGAAGCGGAAGAGCGCCCAATACGCAAACCGCCTCTCCCCGCGCGTTGGCCGATTC
ATTAATG
Features (pLannotate 1.2.2; 16 found; start..end, strand, type, name):
     55..76      +  protein_bind   CAP binding site: CAP binding activates transcription in the presence of cAMP. E. coli catabolite activator protein
     91..121     +  promoter       lac promoter: promoter for the E. coli lac operon
    129..145     +  protein_bind   lac operator: The lac repressor binds to the lac operator to inhibit transcription in E. coli. This inhibition can be relieved by adding lactose or isopropyl-β-D-thiogalactopyranoside (IPTG). lac repressor encoded by lacI
    178..196     +  misc_feature   MCS (fragment): pUC18/19 multiple cloning site
    198..319     -  polyA_signal   SV40 poly(A) signal: SV40 polyadenylation signal
    342..425     -  CDS            large T antigen (fragment): large T antigen from SV40 (simian virus 40)
    441..563     -  CDS            d1EGFP (fragment): EGFP destabilized by fusion to a mutated version of residues 422-461 of mouse ornithine decarboxylase, giving an in vivo half-life of ~1 hour mammalian codon-optimized
    576..1250    -  CDS            DsRed-Express: DsRed-Express is a basic (constitutively fluorescent) orange fluorescent protein published in 2002, derived from Discosoma sp.. It is reported to be a rapidly-maturing tetramer with low acid sensitivity.
   1264..1316    -  misc_feature   MCS: multiple cloning site
   1702..1738    +  misc_feature   MCS (fragment): pUC18/19 multiple cloning site
   1741..1895    +  CDS            lacZα (fragment): LacZα fragment of β-galactosidase; lacZ fragment
   1901..1952    -  misc_feature   bom (fragment): basis of mobility region from pBR322
   2040..2144    +  promoter       AmpR promoter: bla
   2145..3005    +  CDS            AmpR: β-lactamase; bla; confers resistance to ampicillin, carbenicillin, and related antibiotics
   3176..3764    +  rep_origin     ori: high-copy-number ColE1/pMB1/pBR322/pUC origin of replication
   3947..42      +  CDS            lacI (fragment) (across the origin): lac repressor; lacI; The lac repressor binds to the lac operator to inhibit transcription in E. coli. This inhibition can be relieved by adding lactose or isopropyl-β-D-thiogalactopyranoside (IPTG).
