[The description below was written by a language model from this plasmid's Addgene catalogue record and pLannotate feature annotations shown in this document.]
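Description:
12XCSL-DsRedExpressDL is a fluorescent transcriptional reporter for Notch signalling, built on pGA981-6, a small pUC-type plasmid (the sequenced record is about 4 kb). It is propagated in E. coli through a high-copy ColE1/pUC origin and selected with ampicillin via the bla gene. Remnants of the cloning backbone are also annotated, including the lac promoter/operator, lacZα and lacI fragments, and pUC polylinker pieces. No mammalian selection marker is annotated, which fits delivery by transfection as a reporter rather than as a stable selection vector.

The responsive element is a hexamerised 50-bp EBNA2 response element from the TP-1 promoter, cloned into a BamHI site. The plasmid name indicates twelve CSL binding sites, which would correspond to two per repeat. CSL is the DNA-binding partner of the activated Notch intracellular domain, so these sites link transcription to Notch activation. The original luciferase gene of pGA981-6 was replaced with DsRed-Express, a rapidly maturing red fluorescent protein. The feature table shows its coding sequence followed in frame by a fragment matching the destabilising mouse ornithine decarboxylase degradation domain found in d1EGFP, and then by SV40-derived sequence with a polyadenylation signal. This short-lived reporter lets fluorescence follow changes in pathway activity rather than accumulate, consistent with the aim of recording Notch signalling in real time.

The automated annotation does not label the response-element repeats or any minimal promoter. These presumably lie in the unannotated stretch upstream of the reporter, and the record does not name the minimal promoter. Repository sequencing found a single-nucleotide difference from the published oligonucleotide in the first and fourth repeats, possibly inherited from the parental plasmid.
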