Addgene plasmid #47683: 12XCSL-DsRedExpressDL
Purpose: Notch reporter
Depositing lab: Urban Lendahl. Depositing organization: Karolinska Institutet. Publication: Recording Notch signaling in real time. Hansson EM, Teixeira AI, Gustafsson MV, Dohda T, Chapman G, Meletis K, Muhr J, Lendahl U. Dev Neurosci. 2006;28(1-2):118-27. 10.1159/000090758 PubMed 16508309.
Backbone
  Vector backbone: pGA981-6
  Backbone manufacturer: described in Kato, et al. 1997 PMID 9374409
  Vector type: Notch reporter construct
Growth in bacteria
  Bacterial resistance: Ampicillin, 100 μg/mL
  Growth temperature: 37°C
  Growth strain: DH5alpha
  Copy number: Unknown
Gene/Insert
  Gene/Insert name: TP-1 promoter
  Mutation: hexamerized 50-bp EBNA2 response element of the TP-1 promoter (ERE-TP1)
  Promoter: NA
  Tag / fusion protein: dsRedExpressDR (C terminal on backbone)
  Cloning method: Restriction Enzyme; 5′ cloning site BamHI (not destroyed); 3′ cloning site BamHI (not destroyed)
  Sequencing primers: 5′ NA; 3′ DsRed1-N
Terms and licenses: Academic/Nonprofit Terms; Industry Terms: Not Available to Industry
Depositor comments: This plasmid was constructed from the pGa981-6 plasmid by replacing the luciferase gene in the original pGA981-6 plasmid with dsRedExpress (Clontech) using XhoI/SmaI sites. The construction of pGA981-6 was described as: "Six copies of this oligonucleotide were cloned in the BamHI site: 5' strand GATCCCGACT CGTGGGAAAA TGGGCGGAAG GGCACCGTGG GAAAATAGTA............ 3' strand ............GGCTGA GCACCCTTTT ACCCGCCTTC CCGTGGCACC CTTTTATCAT CTAG" Please note that Addgene's sequencing results indicate that the first and fourth ERE-TP1 repeats differ from the above oligo sequence at the twelfth nucleotide (G->A). These differences may have occurred during construction of the original pGA981-6 plasmid.
How to cite: 12XCSL-DsRedExpressDL was a gift from Urban Lendahl (Addgene plasmid # 47683 ; http://n2t.net/addgene:47683 ; RRID:Addgene_47683)
