>Addgene plasmid #47683 | 12XCSL-DsRedExpressDL | addgene partial sequence | sequence record 69682 | DsRed1-N 5'-GTACTGGAACTGGGGGGACAG-3'
CTTCAGCTTGGCGGTCTGGGTGCCCTCGTAGGGGCGGCCCTCGCCCTCGCCCTCGATCTCGAACTCGTGG
CCGTTCACGGAGCCCTCCATGCGCACCTTGAAGCGCATGAACTCCTTGATGACGTCCTCGGAGGAGGCCA
TGGTGGCGACCGGTGGATCCCGGGCCCGCGGTACCGTCGACTGCAGAATTCGAAGCTTGAGCTCGAGGGA
TTGCAAGTAAACACAGTTGTGTCAAAAGCAAGTGTAAGCAGAAGCTGAAGTGATCTGCCTTTTATGCCCA
AGATGCATACAGTGGATCTACTATTTTCCCACGGTGCCCTTCCGCCCATTTTCCCACGAGTCGGGATCTA
CTATTTTCCCACGGTGCCCTTCCGCCCATTTTCCCACGAGTCGGGATCTACTATTTTCCCACGGTGCCCT
TCCGCCCATTTTCCCATGAGTCGGGATCTACTATTTTCCCACGGTGCCCTTCCGCCCATTTTCCCACGAG
TCGGGATCTACTATTTTCCCACGGTGCCCTTCCGCCCATTTTCCCACGAGTCGGGATCTACTATTTTCCC
ACGGTGCCCTTCCGCCCATTTTCCCATGAGTCGGGATCCTCTAGAGTCGACCTGCAGGCATGCAAGCTTG
GCACTGGCCGTCGTTTTACAACGTCGTGACTGGGAAAACCCTGGCGTTACCCAACTTAATCGCCTTGCAG
CACATCCCCCTTTCGCCAGCTGGCGTAATAGCGAAGAGGCCCGCACCGATCGCCCTTCCCAACAGTTGCG
CAGCCTGAATGGCGAATGGCGCCTGATGCGGTATTTTCTCCTTACGCATCTGTGCGGTATTTCACACCGC
ATAGGCCTCGTGATACGCCTATTTTTATAGGTTAATGTCATGATAATAATGGTTTCTTAGACGTCAGGTG
GCACTTTTCGGGGAAATGTGCGCGGAACCCCTA
